>Addgene plasmid #127051 | pJUMP18-cat_TU | addgene full sequence | sequence record 248468 | Addgene NGS Result
TTAATTAAGGAGTTTTGCAGGTGCACCTGCTTTTCGCTGAATTCGCGGCCGCTTCTAGAGGGTCTGCGAT
GTTTGGTCTCTGGAGGGTAAAACAAACGGGATTGACTTTTAAAAAAGGATTGATTCTAATGAAGAAAGCA
GACAAGTAAGCCTCCTAAATTCACTTTAGATAAAAATTTAGGAGGCATATCAAATGAACTTTAATAAAAT
TGATTTAGACAATTGGAAGAGAAAAGAGATATTTAATCATTATTTGAACCAACAAACGACTTTTAGTATA
ACCACAGAAATTGATATTAGTGTTTTATACCGAAACATAAAACAAGAAGGATATAAATTTTACCCTGCAT
TTATTTTCTTAGTGACAAGGGTGATAAACTCAAATACAGCTTTTAGAACTGGTTACAATAGCGACGGAGA
GTTAGGTTATTGGGATAAGTTAGAGCCACTTTATACAATTTTTGATGGTGTATCTAAAACATTCTCTGGT
ATTTGGACTCCTGTAAAGAATGACTTCAAAGAGTTTTATGATTTATACCTTTCTGATGTAGAGAAATATA
ATGGTTCGGGGAAATTGTTTCCCAAAACACCTATACCTGAAAATGCTTTTTCTCTTTCTATTATTCCATG
GACTTCATTTACTGGGTTTAACTTAAATATCAATAATAATAGTAATTACCTTCTACCCATTATTACAGCA
GGAAAATTCATTAATAAAGGTAATTCAATATATTTACCGCTATCTTTACAGGTACATCATTCTGTTTGTG
ATGGTTATCATGCAGGATTGTTTATGAACTCTATTCAGGAATTGTCAGATAGGCCTAATGACTGGCTTTT
ATAATATGAGATAATGCCGACTGTACTTTTTACAGTCGGTTTTCTAATGTCACTAGGGCTCGCCTTTGGG
AAGTTTGAAGGCGCTTGAGACCTTTCATCGCGACCTACTAGTAGCGGCCGCTGCAGGGAGTTGTCTTCGA
AGACTTCGCTCTAGTCTTGGACTCCTGTTGATAGATCCAGTAATGACCTCAGAACTCCATCTGGATTTGT
TCAGAACGCTCGGTTGCCGCCGGGCGTTTTTTATTGGTGAGAATCCAGGGGTCCCCAATAATTACGATTT
AAATTAGTAGCCCGCCTAATGAGCGGGCTTTTTTTTAATTCCCCTATTTGTTTATTTTTCTAAATACATT
CAAATATGTATCCGCTCATGAGACAATAACCCTGATAAATGCTTCAATAATATTGAAAAAGGAAGAGTAT
GAGCATTCAGCATTTTCGTGTGGCGCTGATTCCGTTTTTTGCGGCGTTTTGCCTGCCGGTGTTTGCGCAT
CCGGAAACCCTGGTGAAAGTGAAAGATGCGGAAGATCAACTGGGTGCGCGCGTGGGCTATATTGAACTGG
ATCTGAACAGCGGCAAAATTCTGGAATCTTTTCGTCCGGAAGAACGTTTTCCGATGATGAGCACCTTTAA
AGTGCTGCTGTGCGGTGCGGTTCTGAGCCGTGTGGATGCGGGCCAGGAACAACTGGGCCGTCGTATTCAT
TATAGCCAGAACGATCTGGTGGAATATAGCCCGGTGACCGAAAAACATCTGACCGATGGCATGACCGTGC
GTGAACTGTGCAGCGCGGCGATTACCATGAGCGATAACACCGCGGCGAACCTGCTGCTGACGACCATTGG
CGGTCCGAAAGAACTGACCGCGTTTCTGCATAACATGGGCGATCATGTGACCCGTCTGGATCGTTGGGAA
CCGGAACTGAACGAAGCGATTCCGAACGATGAACGTGATACCACCATGCCGGCAGCAATGGCGACCACCC
TGCGTAAACTGCTGACGGGTGAGCTGCTGACCCTGGCAAGCCGCCAGCAACTGATTGATTGGATGGAAGC
GGATAAAGTGGCGGGTCCGCTGCTGCGTAGCGCGCTGCCGGCTGGCTGGTTTATTGCGGATAAAAGCGGT
GCGGGCGAACGTGGCAGCCGTGGCATTATTGCGGCGCTGGGCCCGGATGGTAAACCGAGCCGTATTGTGG
TGATTTATACCACCGGCAGCCAGGCGACGATGGATGAACGTAACCGTCAGATTGCGGAAATTGGCGCGAG
CCTGATTAAACATTGGTAAACCGATACAATTAAAGGCTCCTTTTGGAGCCTTTTTTTTTGGACGACCCTT
GTCCTTTTCCGCTGCATAACCCTGCTTCGGGGTCATTATAGCGATTTTTTCGGTATATCCATCCTTTTTC
GCACGATATACAGGATTTTGCCAAAGGGTTCGTGTAGACTTTCCTTGGTGTATCCAACGGCGTCAGCCGG
GCAGGATAGGTGAAGTAGGCCCACCCGCGAGCGGGTGTTCCTTCTTCACTGTCCCTTATTCGCACCTGGC
GGTGCTCAACGGGAATCCTGCTCTGCGAGGCTGGCCGTAGGCCGGCCCCGTAGAAAAGATCAAAGGATCT
TCTTGAGATCCTTTTTTTCTGCGCGTAATCTGCTGCTTGCAAACAAAAAAACCACCGCTACCAGCGGTGG
TTTGTTTGCCGGATCAAGAGCTACCAACTCTTTTTCCGAAGGTAACTGGCTTCAGCAGAGCGCAGATACC
AAATACTGTTCTTCTAGTGTAGCCGTAGTTAGGCCACCACTTCAAGAACTCTGTAGCACCGCCTACATAC
CTCGCTCTGCTAATCCTGTTACCAGTGGCTGCTGCCAGTGGCGATAAGTCGTGTCTTACCGGGTTGGACT
CAAGACGATAGTTACCGGATAAGGCGCAGCGGTCGGGCTGAACGGGGGGTTCGTGCACACAGCCCAGCTT
GGAGCGAACGACCTACACCGAACTGAGATACCTACAGCGTGAGCTATGAGAAAGCGCCACGCTTCCCGAA
GGGAGAAAGGCGGACAGGTATCCGGTAAGCGGCAGGGTCGGAACAGGAGAGCGCACGAGGGAGCTTCCAG
GGGGAAACGCCTGGTATCTTTATAGTCCTGTCGGGTTTCGCCACCTCTGACTTGAGCGTCGATTTTTGTG
ATGCTCGTCAGGGGGGCGGAGCCTATGGAAAAACGCCAGCAACGCGGCCTTTTTACGGTTCCTGGCCTTT
TGCTGGCCTTTTGCTCACATGTTCTTTCCTGCGTTATCCCCTGATTCTGTGGATAACCGTATTACCGCCT
TTGAGTGAGCTGATACCGCTCGCCGCAGCCGAACGACCGAGCGCAGCGAGTCAGTGAGCGAGGAAGCGGA
AGAGCGCCCAATACGCAAACCGCCTCTCCCCGCGCGTTGGCCGATTCATTAATGCAGCTGGCACGACAGG
TTTCCCGACTGGAAAGCGGGCAGTGAGCGCAACGCAATTAATGTGAGTTAGCTCACTCATTAGGCAGGCG
CGCCCAGCTGTCTAGGGCGGCGGATTTGTCCTACTCAGGAGAGCGTTCACCGACAAACAACAGATAAAAC
GAAAGGCCCAGTCTTTCGACTGAGCCTTTCGTTTTATTTGATGCCT
Features (pLannotate 1.2.2; 12 found; start..end, strand, type, name):
     39..60      +  misc_feature   BioBrick prefix: BioBrick prefix for parts that do not start with "ATG"
    194..841     +  CDS            cat: CAT1_STAAU - Experimental evidence at transcript level: Swiss-Prot protein existence level 2. This enzyme is an effector of chloramphenicol resistance in bacteria. From Staphylococcus aureus.
    946..966     +  misc_feature   BioBrick suffix: universal suffix for all parts
   1000..1094    +  terminator     lambda t0 terminator: transcription terminator from phage lambda
   1167..1258    +  promoter       AmpR promoter: bla
   1259..2116    +  CDS            bla: BLAT_ECOLX - Experimental evidence at protein level: Swiss-Prot protein existence level 1. TEM-type are the most prevalent beta-lactamases in enterobacteria; they hydrolyze the beta-lactam bond in susceptible beta-lactam antibiotics, thus conferring resistance to penicillins and cephalosporins. TEM-3 and TEM-4 are capable of hydrolyzing cefotaxime and ceftazidime. TEM-5 is capable of hydrolyzing ceftazidime. TEM-6 is capable of hydrolyzing ceftazidime and aztreonam. TEM-8/CAZ-2, TEM- 16/CAZ-7 and TEM-24/CAZ-6 are markedly active against ceftazidime. IRT- 4 shows resistance to beta-lactamase in
   2123..2162    +  terminator     fd terminator: central terminator from bacteriophage fd (Otsuka and Kunisawa, 1982)
   2309..2417    +  oriT           oriT: incP origin of transfer
   2453..3041    +  rep_origin     ori: high-copy-number ColE1/pMB1/pBR322/pUC origin of replication
   3224..3316    +  CDS            lacI (fragment): lac repressor; lacI; The lac repressor binds to the lac operator to inhibit transcription in E. coli. This inhibition can be relieved by adding lactose or isopropyl-β-D-thiogalactopyranoside (IPTG).
   3329..3350    +  protein_bind   CAP binding site: CAP binding activates transcription in the presence of cAMP. E. coli catabolite activator protein
   3384..3470    -  terminator     rrnB T1 terminator: Escherichia coli rrnB; transcription terminator T1 from the E. coli rrnB gene
