[The description below was written by a language model from this plasmid's Addgene catalogue record and pLannotate feature annotations shown in this document.]
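Description:
pJUMP18-cat_TU is a small (about 3.5 kb) basic-part plasmid from the JUMP (Joint Universal Modular Plasmids) synthetic biology platform, built on the pJUMP18-Uac backbone, which is itself derived from the SEVA vector architecture. It is maintained in E. coli at high copy from a ColE1/pUC-type origin and selected with ampicillin through a TEM beta-lactamase gene driven by its own bla promoter and followed by the phage fd terminator. An incP origin of transfer (oriT) is also present, which allows conjugative mobilisation when transfer functions are supplied in trans. Lambda t0 and rrnB T1 terminators flank the cloning region, the standard SEVA-style arrangement for insulating the cargo from transcription in the backbone. A short lacI fragment and a CAP binding site annotated near the rrnB T1 terminator appear to be remnants of a lac-derived region rather than functional regulatory parts.

The stored part, Cat_TU, is a complete transcription unit for chloramphenicol resistance. The annotated coding sequence matches the Staphylococcus aureus-type chloramphenicol acetyltransferase, and the record states that the part includes its own promoter and terminator, although these were not individually annotated in the feature table. The part was taken from the Bacillus/E. coli shuttle vector pSEVA3b61 and is described as broad host range, so the marker should work in both Gram-positive and Gram-negative hosts. It sits between BioBrick prefix and suffix sequences, consistent with modular assembly standards. The plasmid serves as a source of a ready-made selection marker module that can be assembled into higher-level JUMP constructs; the exact cloning sites used are not recorded.
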