Addgene plasmid #127051: pJUMP18-cat_TU
Purpose: Basic Part Whole TU; Codes for chloramphenicol resistance; including promoter and terminator. Broad host range. From Bacillus/E.coli shuttle pSEVA3b61.
Depositing lab: Chris French. Depositing organization: University of Edinburgh. Publication: Joint universal modular plasmids (JUMP): a flexible vector platform for synthetic biology. Valenzuela-Ortega M, French C. Synth Biol (Oxf). 2021 Feb 2;6(1):ysab003. doi: 10.1093/synbio/ysab003. eCollection 2021. PubMed 33623824.
Backbone
  Vector backbone: pJUMP18-Uac
  Backbone manufacturer: Backbone derived from SEVA.
  Vector type: Bacterial Expression, Synthetic Biology
Growth in bacteria
  Bacterial resistance: Ampicillin, 100 μg/mL
  Growth temperature: 37°C
  Growth strain: JM109
  Copy number: High Copy
Gene/Insert
  Gene/Insert name: Part Cat_TU
  Species: Synthetic
  Mutation: None
  Cloning method: Restriction Enzyme; 5′ cloning site Unknown (unknown if destroyed)
Terms and licenses: Academic/Nonprofit Terms; Industry Terms: Not Available to Industry
Depositor comments: Part generated from non-canonical SEVA vector pSEVA3b61 (PMID: 24847673) Please visit https://www.biorxiv.org/content/10.1101/799585v1 for bioRxiv preprint.
How to cite: pJUMP18-cat_TU was a gift from Chris French (Addgene plasmid # 127051 ; http://n2t.net/addgene:127051 ; RRID:Addgene_127051)
